Addgene plasmid #33197: pDMG14a
Depositing lab: David Bartel. Depositing organization: Whitehead Institute for Biomedical Research. Publication: Weak seed-pairing stability and high target-site abundance decrease the proficiency of lsy-6 and other microRNAs. Garcia DM, Baek D, Shin C, Bell GW, Grimson A, Bartel DP. Nat Struct Mol Biol. 2011 Sep 11;18(10):1139-46. doi: 10.1038/nsmb.2115. PubMed 21909094.
Backbone
  Vector backbone: pIS1
  Backbone manufacturer: Addgene (#12179)
  Backbone size w/o insert (bp): 4085
  Vector type: Mammalian Expression, Luciferase
Growth in bacteria
  Bacterial resistance: Ampicillin, 100 μg/mL
  Growth temperature: 37°C
  Growth strain: DH5alpha
  Copy number: High Copy
Gene/Insert
  Gene/Insert name: T04C9.2 3'UTR
  Species: C. elegans (nematode)
  GenBank ID: NM_065904.1
  Entrez Gene: T04C9.2 (a.k.a. T04C9.2)
  Tag / fusion protein: Luciferase (N terminal on backbone)
  Cloning method: Restriction Enzyme; 5′ cloning site XbaI (not destroyed); 3′ cloning site EagI (not destroyed)
  Sequencing primers: 5′ Rluc-F
Terms and licenses: Academic/Nonprofit Terms; Industry Terms: Not Available to Industry
How to cite: pDMG14a was a gift from David Bartel (Addgene plasmid # 33197 ; http://n2t.net/addgene:33197 ; RRID:Addgene_33197)
