[The description below was written by a language model from this plasmid's Addgene catalogue record.]
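Description:
pDMG14a is a mammalian luciferase reporter plasmid built on the pIS1 backbone (about 4.1 kb without insert), designed to test how a 3′ untranslated region influences expression of an upstream reporter. It is maintained in E. coli as a high-copy plasmid under ampicillin selection. The record does not include a feature table, so the promoter driving the reporter, the polyadenylation signal and the bacterial origin are not explicitly stated. The use of an Rluc forward sequencing primer suggests that the luciferase encoded on the backbone is Renilla luciferase.

The insert is the 3′UTR of the C. elegans gene T04C9.2, cloned by restriction digestion between XbaI and EagI sites, both of which are retained. The catalogue lists luciferase as an N-terminal "fusion" on the backbone, but because the insert is an untranslated region, this means in practice that the nematode UTR sits downstream of the luciferase coding sequence and becomes part of the reporter mRNA, not part of the protein. Any regulatory elements in the UTR, such as microRNA target sites, can therefore alter the stability or translation of the transcript, which is read out as a change in luciferase activity after transfection into mammalian cells.

The associated study examined why lsy-6 and certain other microRNAs repress their targets weakly, linking this to weak seed-pairing stability and high target-site abundance. The construct therefore fits the role of a reporter for measuring microRNA-mediated repression conferred by this UTR, although the record does not specify which microRNA sites it contains or whether this version carries wild-type or mutated sites.
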