>Addgene plasmid #33197 | pDMG14a | depositor partial sequence | sequence record 39348 | T04C9.2 3'UTR
CGCGATAACTTTGTTTCGGCTCCTATACAAATTTGGTTATTTTTGTTGGTCGCTCCAACATTTTTTTCGT
CCTCATCCGAGCCATGACTTCTCTTCTCCTTTTCCTCTATTTCGTCTCAAACTTCCGTTCTTTTTTACCT
AATCATCATTATTAGCCCCATCCTTATCATCTTCTGGAACCCACATCGTCATCTTCGGTTTCTTTCTTTT
TGAGGCACAAGCAACAACTACTTTTCTCGCATCTTCTCTCCTCCAGCTTCTCTTCTTTATGAGCCGGGTT
AGGGGCTCTTCGAAAATTGTTTCCACTCGGCTGCCTTCGTGTTTTCGACGTGCCCGAACTTGCTCAAAAC
CGAAGCTCACGCATCGTTAGGTAACGAAAGAATTACACGTAGGAGGGACGCACTGCCGTTTGATTCTTAT
CTGTCATCGTCAGGATTGTTGCAACCTCTTCAATCCTCCGGATGTGCGTTGATTCCCGCACGATTAGACA
ATTTGTTGTG
