>Addgene plasmid #33197 | pDMG14a | addgene partial sequence | sequence record 41350 | Rluc-F 5'-ccaggattcttttccaatgc-3'
GCAGNAGTTTCCTATACTGAATTTGTCAAAGGTAAAAGGTCTTCATTTTTCGCAAGAAGATGCACCTGAT
GAAATGGGAAAATATATCAAATCGTTCGTTGAGCGAGTTCTCAAAAATGAACAATAATTCTAGGAGCTCT
ATACCGGTCTCGATATCACTACTAGTGTTCTAGACGCGATAACTTTGTTTCGGCTCCTATACAAATTTGG
TTATTTTTGTTGGTCGCTCCAACATTTTTTTCGTCCTCATCCGAGCCATGACTTCTCTTCTCCTTTTCCT
CTATTTCGTCTCAAACTTCCGTTCTTTTTTACCTAATCATCATTATTAGCCCCATCCTTATCATCTTCTG
GAACCCACATCGTCATCTTCGGTTTCTTTCTTTTTGAGGCACAAGCAACAACTACTTTTCTCGCATCTTC
TCTCCTCCAGCTTCTCTTCTTTATGAGCCGGGTTAGGGGCTCTTCGAAAATTGTTTCCACTCGGCTGCCT
TCGTGTTTTCGACGTGCCCGAACTTGCTCAAAACCGAAGCTCACGCATCGTTAGGTAACGAAAGAATTAC
ACGTAGGAGGGACGCACTGCCGTTTGATTCTTATCTGTCATCGTCAGGATTGTTGCAACCTCTTCAATCC
TCCGGATGTGCGTTGATTCCCGCACGATTAGACAATTTGTTGTGCGGCCGCTTCGAGCAGACATGATAAG
ATACATTGATGAGTTTGGACAAACCACAACTAGAATGCAGTGAAAAAAATGCTTTATTTGTGAAATTTGT
GATGCTATTGCTTTATTTGTAACCATTATAAGCTGCAATAAACAAGTTAACAACAACAATTGCATTCATT
TTATGTTTCAGGTTCAGGGGGAGGTGTGGGAAGGTTTTTTAAAGCAAGTAAAACCTCTACAAATGTGGTA
AAATCGATAAGGATCCAGGTGGCACTTTTCGGGGAAATGTGCGCGGAACCCCTATTGGTTAATTTTCTAA
ANACATTCAAAATGATCGCCAGAAAAAAAAAAA
